Addgene plasmid #195848: HiBiT-FZD10
Purpose: Expresses human FZD10 with an N-terminal HiBiT
Depositing lab: Gunnar Schulte. Publication: Quantitative Profiling of WNT-3A Binding to All Human Frizzled Paralogues in HEK293 Cells by NanoBiT/BRET Assessments. Kozielewicz P, Shekhani R, Moser S, Bowin CF, Wesslowski J, Davidson G, Schulte G. ACS Pharmacol Transl Sci. 2021 May 11;4(3):1235-1245. doi: 10.1021/acsptsci.1c00084. eCollection 2021 Jun 11. PubMed 34151213.
Backbone
  Vector backbone: pcDNA3.1
  Vector type: Mammalian Expression
  Selectable markers: Neomycin (select with G418)
Growth in bacteria
  Bacterial resistance: Ampicillin, 100 μg/mL
  Growth temperature: 37°C
  Growth strain: DH5alpha
  Copy number: Unknown
Gene/Insert
  Gene/Insert name: FZD10
  Species: H. sapiens (human)
  Entrez Gene: FZD10 (a.k.a. CD350, FZ-10, Fz10, FzE7, hFz10)
  Promoter: CMV
  Tag / fusion protein: HiBiT (N terminal on insert)
  Cloning method: Gibson Cloning
  Sequencing primers: 5′ CMV; 3′ BGH
Terms and licenses: Academic/Nonprofit Terms; Industry Terms: Not Available to Industry
How to cite: HiBiT-FZD10 was a gift from Gunnar Schulte (Addgene plasmid # 195848 ; http://n2t.net/addgene:195848 ; RRID:Addgene_195848)
