[The description below was written by a language model from this plasmid's Addgene catalogue record and pLannotate feature annotations shown in this document.]
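Description:
HiBiT-FZD10 is a mammalian expression plasmid built on the pcDNA3.1 backbone (about 7.2 kb in the sequenced record) that expresses human Frizzled-10 (FZD10), a receptor for WNT proteins, carrying an N-terminal HiBiT tag. In bacteria it is maintained through a high-copy ColE1/pUC-type origin and selected with ampicillin via the β-lactamase gene. An f1 origin is also present. For mammalian cells, an SV40 early promoter drives a neomycin phosphotransferase cassette ending in an SV40 polyadenylation signal, which allows G418 selection of stable transfectants.

The expression cassette consists of the CMV immediate-early enhancer and promoter, followed by a T7 promoter, the open reading frame, and the bovine growth hormone polyadenylation signal. The feature table places a short fragment matching mouse 5-HT3A receptor (Htr3a) just upstream of the FZD10 coding sequence. This is most plausibly a heterologous signal peptide that directs the tagged receptor into the secretory pathway, although the record does not state this. HiBiT itself is not annotated, but the small gap between the Htr3a fragment and FZD10 is consistent with this short peptide tag sitting there, which would put it at the extracellular N-terminus of the mature receptor. A few small annotations, such as the truncated HIV-1 LTR fragment and the ble fragment, look like incidental sequence matches rather than functional parts.

HiBiT is a small peptide that complements the LgBiT fragment to reconstitute NanoLuc luciferase. The tagged receptor can therefore be used for luminescent quantification of cell-surface FZD10 and as a donor in NanoBiT/BRET assays. The associated publication used such assays to profile WNT-3A binding across the human Frizzled paralogues in HEK293 cells.
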