Features (pLannotate 1.2.2; 21 found; start..end, strand, type, name):
     28..80      -  misc_feature   bom (fragment): basis of mobility region from pBR322
    235..614     +  enhancer       CMV enhancer: human cytomegalovirus immediate early enhancer
    615..818     +  promoter       CMV promoter: human cytomegalovirus (CMV) immediate early promoter
    814..847     +  LTR            5' LTR (truncated) (fragment): truncated 5' long terminal repeat (LTR) from HIV-1
    863..881     +  promoter       T7 promoter: promoter for bacteriophage T7 RNA polymerase
    923..997     +  CDS            Htr3a (fragment): 5HT3A_MOUSE - Also known as 5ht3, Htr3. Experimental evidence at protein level: Swiss-Prot protein existence level 1. This is one of the several different receptors for 5- hydroxytryptamine (serotonin), a biogenic hormone that functions as a neurotransmitter, a hormone, and a mitogen. This receptor is a ligand- gated ion channel, which when activated causes fast, depolarizing responses in neurons. It is a cation-specific, but otherwise relatively nonselective, ion channel. From Mus musculus (Mouse).
   1034..2719    +  CDS            FZD10: FZD10_HUMAN - Experimental evidence at protein level: Swiss-Prot protein existence level 1. Receptor for Wnt proteins. Functions in the canonical Wnt/beta-catenin signaling pathway (By similarity). The canonical Wnt/beta-catenin signaling pathway leads to the activation of disheveled proteins, inhibition of GSK-3 kinase, nuclear accumulation of beta-catenin and activation of Wnt target genes. A second signaling pathway involving PKC and calcium fluxes has been seen for some family members, but it is not yet clear if it represents a distinct pathway or if it can be integrated in the canonical p
   2760..2984    +  polyA_signal   bGH poly(A) signal: bovine growth hormone polyadenylation signal
   2988..3009    +  promoter       SV40 promoter (fragment): SV40 enhancer and early promoter
   3030..3458    +  rep_origin     f1 ori (sequence partly withheld): f1 bacteriophage origin of replication; arrow indicates direction of (+) strand synthesis
   3472..3801    +  promoter       SV40 promoter: SV40 enhancer and early promoter
   3868..4659    +  CDS            neo: KKA2_KLEPN - Also known as kan, nptII. Experimental evidence at protein level: Swiss-Prot protein existence level 1. Resistance to kanamycin, neomycin, paromomycin, ribostamycin, butirosin and gentamicin B. From Klebsiella pneumoniae.
   4683..4841    +  CDS            ble (fragment): BLE_KLEPN - Experimental evidence at protein level: Swiss-Prot protein existence level 1. Binding protein with a strong affinity to the bleomycin family of antibiotics. Binds to CL990; an antimitotic-antibiotic compound. From Klebsiella pneumoniae.
   4836..4957    +  polyA_signal   SV40 poly(A) signal: SV40 polyadenylation signal
   5030..5046    -  protein_bind   lac operator: The lac repressor binds to the lac operator to inhibit transcription in E. coli. This inhibition can be relieved by adding lactose or isopropyl-β-D-thiogalactopyranoside (IPTG). lac repressor encoded by lacI
   5054..5084    -  promoter       lac promoter: promoter for the E. coli lac operon
   5099..5120    -  protein_bind   CAP binding site: CAP binding activates transcription in the presence of cAMP. E. coli catabolite activator protein
   5133..5225    -  CDS            lacI (fragment): lac repressor; lacI; The lac repressor binds to the lac operator to inhibit transcription in E. coli. This inhibition can be relieved by adding lactose or isopropyl-β-D-thiogalactopyranoside (IPTG).
   5408..5996    -  rep_origin     ori: high-copy-number ColE1/pMB1/pBR322/pUC origin of replication
   6167..7027    -  CDS            AmpR: β-lactamase; bla; confers resistance to ampicillin, carbenicillin, and related antibiotics
   7028..7132    -  promoter       AmpR promoter: bla
>Addgene plasmid #195848 | HiBiT-FZD10 | addgene full sequence | sequence record 387099 | Addgene NGS Result
GACGGATCGGGAGATCTCCCGATCCCCTATGGTGCACTCTCAGTACAATCTGCTCTGATGCCGCATAGTT
AAGCCAGTATCTGCTCCCTGCTTGTGTGTTGGAGGTCGCTGAGTAGTGCGCGAGCAAAATTTAAGCTACA
ACAAGGCAAGGCTTGACCGACAATTGCATGAAGAATCTGCTTAGGGTTAGGCGTTTTGCGCTGCTTCGCG
ATGTACGGGCCAGATATACGCGTTGACATTGATTATTGACTAGTTATTAATAGTAATCAATTACGGGGTC
ATTAGTTCATAGCCCATATATGGAGTTCCGCGTTACATAACTTACGGTAAATGGCCCGCCTGGCTGACCG
CCCAACGACCCCCGCCCATTGACGTCAATAATGACGTATGTTCCCATAGTAACGCCAATAGGGACTTTCC
ATTGACGTCAATGGGTGGAGTATTTACGGTAAACTGCCCACTTGGCAGTACATCAAGTGTATCATATGCC
AAGTACGCCCCCTATTGACGTCAATGACGGTAAATGGCCCGCCTGGCATTATGCCCAGTACATGACCTTA
TGGGACTTTCCTACTTGGCAGTACATCTACGTATTAGTCATCGCTATTACCATGGTGATGCGGTTTTGGC
AGTACATCAATGGGCGTGGATAGCGGTTTGACTCACGGGGATTTCCAAGTCTCCACCCCATTGACGTCAA
TGGGAGTTTGTTTTGGCACCAAAATCAACGGGACTTTCCAAAATGTCGTAACAACTCCGCCCCATTGACG
CAAATGGGCGGTAGGCGTGTACGGTGGGAGGTCTATATAAGCAGAGCTCTCTGGCTAACTAGAGAACCCA
CTGCTTACTGGCTTATCGAAATTAATACGACTCACTATAGGGAGACCCAAGCTGGCTAGCGTTTAAACTT
AAGCTTGCCACCATGCGGCTCTGCATCCCGCAGGTGCTGTTGGCCTTGTTCCTTTCCATGCTGACAGGGC
CGGGAGAAGGCAGCCGGGTGAGCGGCTGGCGGCTGTTCAAGAAGATTAGCGGATCCATCAGCTCCATGGA
CATGGAGCGCCCGGGCGACGGCAAATGCCAGCCCATCGAGATCCCGATGTGCAAGGACATCGGCTACAAC
ATGACTCGTATGCCCAACCTGATGGGCCACGAGAACCAGCGCGAGGCAGCCATCCAGTTGCACGAGTTCG
CGCCGCTGGTGGAGTACGGCTGCCACGGCCACCTCCGCTTCTTCCTGTGCTCGCTGTACGCGCCGATGTG
CACCGAGCAGGTCTCTACCCCCATCCCCGCCTGCCGGGTCATGTGCGAGCAGGCCCGGCTCAAGTGCTCC
CCGATTATGGAGCAGTTCAACTTCAAGTGGCCCGACTCCCTGGACTGCCGGAAACTCCCCAACAAGAACG
ACCCCAACTACCTGTGCATGGAGGCGCCCAACAACGGCTCGGACGAGCCCACCCGGGGCTCGGGCCTGTT
CCCGCCGCTGTTCCGGCCGCAGCGGCCCCACAGCGCGCAGGAGCACCCGCTGAAGGACGGGGGCCCCGGG
CGCGGCGGCTGCGACAACCCGGGCAAGTTCCACCACGTGGAGAAGAGCGCGTCGTGCGCGCCGCTCTGCA
CGCCCGGCGTGGACGTGTACTGGAGCCGCGAGGACAAGCGCTTCGCAGTGGTCTGGCTGGCCATCTGGGC
GGTGCTGTGCTTCTTCTCCAGCGCCTTCACCGTGCTCACCTTCCTCATCGACCCGGCCCGCTTCCGCTAC
CCCGAGCGCCCCATCATCTTCCTCTCCATGTGCTACTGCGTCTACTCCGTGGGCTACCTCATCCGCCTCT
TCGCCGGCGCCGAGAGCATCGCCTGCGACCGGGACAGCGGCCAGCTCTATGTCATCCAGGAGGGACTGGA
GAGCACCGGCTGCACGCTGGTCTTCCTGGTCCTCTACTACTTCGGCATGGCCAGCTCGCTGTGGTGGGTG
GTCCTCACGCTCACCTGGTTCCTGGCCGCCGGCAAGAAGTGGGGCCACGAGGCCATCGAAGCCAACAGCA
GCTACTTCCACCTGGCAGCCTGGGCCATCCCGGCGGTGAAGACCATCCTGATCCTGGTCATGCGCAGGGT
GGCGGGGGACGAGCTCACCGGGGTCTGCTACGTGGGCAGCATGGACGTCAACGCGCTCACCGGCTTCGTG
CTCATTCCCCTGGCCTGCTACCTGGTCATCGGCACGTCCTTCATCCTCTCGGGCTTCGTGGCCCTGTTCC
ACATCCGGAGGGTGATGAAGACGGGCGGCGAGAACACGGACAAGCTGGAGAAGCTCATGGTGCGTATCGG
GCTCTTCTCTGTGCTGTACACCGTGCCGGCCACCTGTGTGATCGCCTGCTACTTTTACGAACGCCTCAAC
ATGGATTACTGGAAGATCCTGGCGGCGCAGCACAAGTGCAAAATGAACAACCAGACTAAAACGCTGGACT
GCCTGATGGCCGCCTCCATCCCCGCCGTGGAGATCTTCATGGTGAAGATCTTTATGCTGCTGGTGGTGGG
GATCACCAGCGGGATGTGGATTTGGACCTCCAAGACTCTGCAGTCCTGGCAGCAGGTGTGCAGCCGTAGG
TTAAAGAAGAAGAGCCGGAGAAAACCGGCCAGCGTGATCACCAGCGGTGGGATTTACAAAAAAGCCCAGC
ATCCCCAGAAAACTCACCACGGGAAATATGAGATCCCTGCCCAGTCGCCCACCTGCGTGTAATCTAGAGG
GCCCGTTTAAACCCGCTGATCAGCCTCGACTGTGCCTTCTAGTTGCCAGCCATCTGTTGTTTGCCCCTCC
CCCGTGCCTTCCTTGACCCTGGAAGGTGCCACTCCCACTGTCCTTTCCTAATAAAATGAGGAAATTGCAT
CGCATTGTCTGAGTAGGTGTCATTCTATTCTGGGGGGTGGGGTGGGGCAGGACAGCAAGGGGGAGGATTG
GGAAGACAATAGCAGGCATGCTGGGGATGCGGTGGGCTCTATGGCTTCTGAGGCGGAAAGAACCAGCTGG
GGCTCTAGGGGGTATCCCC
[124 nt withheld, positions 3030-3153]
C
[91 nt withheld, positions 3155-3245]
A
[49 nt withheld, positions 3247-3295]
CCTTTGACGTTGGAGTCCACGTTCTTT
[37 nt withheld, positions 3323-3359]
ACCCTATCTCGGTCTATTCTTTTGATTTATAAGGGATTTTGCCGATTTCGGCCTATTGGTTAAAAAATGA
GCTGATTTAACAAAAATTTAACGCGAATTAATTCTGTGGAATGTGTGTCAGTTAGGGTGTGGAAAGTCCC
CAGGCTCCCCAGCAGGCAGAAGTATGCAAAGCATGCATCTCAATTAGTCAGCAACCAGGTGTGGAAAGTC
CCCAGGCTCCCCAGCAGGCAGAAGTATGCAAAGCATGCATCTCAATTAGTCAGCAACCATAGTCCCGCCC
CTAACTCCGCCCATCCCGCCCCTAACTCCGCCCAGTTCCGCCCATTCTCCGCCCCATGGCTGACTAATTT
TTTTTATTTATGCAGAGGCCGAGGCCGCCTCTGCCTCTGAGCTATTCCAGAAGTAGTGAGGAGGCTTTTT
TGGAGGCCTAGGCTTTTGCAAAAAGCTCCCGGGAGCTTGTATATCCATTTTCGGATCTGATCAAGAGACA
GGATGAGGATCGTTTCGCATGATTGAACAAGATGGATTGCACGCAGGTTCTCCGGCCGCTTGGGTGGAGA
GGCTATTCGGCTATGACTGGGCACAACAGACAATCGGCTGCTCTGATGCCGCCGTGTTCCGGCTGTCAGC
GCAGGGGCGCCCGGTTCTTTTTGTCAAGACCGACCTGTCCGGTGCCCTGAATGAACTGCAGGACGAGGCA
GCGCGGCTATCGTGGCTGGCCACGACGGGCGTTCCTTGCGCAGCTGTGCTCGACGTTGTCACTGAAGCGG
GAAGGGACTGGCTGCTATTGGGCGAAGTGCCGGGGCAGGATCTCCTGTCATCTCACCTTGCTCCTGCCGA
GAAAGTATCCATCATGGCTGATGCAATGCGGCGGCTGCATACGCTTGATCCGGCTACCTGCCCATTCGAC
CACCAAGCGAAACATCGCATCGAGCGAGCACGTACTCGGATGGAAGCCGGTCTTGTCGATCAGGATGATC
TGGACGAAGAGCATCAGGGGCTCGCGCCAGCCGAACTGTTCGCCAGGCTCAAGGCGCGCATGCCCGACGG
CGAGGATCTCGTCGTGACCCATGGCGATGCCTGCTTGCCGAATATCATGGTGGAAAATGGCCGCTTTTCT
GGATTCATCGACTGTGGCCGGCTGGGTGTGGCGGACCGCTATCAGGACATAGCGTTGGCTACCCGTGATA
TTGCTGAAGAGCTTGGCGGCGAATGGGCTGACCGCTTCCTCGTGCTTTACGGTATCGCCGCTCCCGATTC
GCAGCGCATCGCCTTCTATCGCCTTCTTGACGAGTTCTTCTGAGCGGGACTCTGGGGTTCGAAATGACCG
ACCAAGCGACGCCCAACCTGCCATCACGAGATTTCGATTCCACCGCCGCCTTCTATGAAAGGTTGGGCTT
CGGAATCGTTTTCCGGGACGCCGGCTGGATGATCCTCCAGCGCGGGGATCTCATGCTGGAGTTCTTCGCC
CACCCCAACTTGTTTATTGCAGCTTATAATGGTTACAAATAAAGCAATAGCATCACAAATTTCACAAATA
AAGCATTTTTTTCACTGCATTCTAGTTGTGGTTTGTCCAAACTCATCAATGTATCTTATCATGTCTGTAT
ACCGTCGACCTCTAGCTAGAGCTTGGCGTAATCATGGTCATAGCTGTTTCCTGTGTGAAATTGTTATCCG
CTCACAATTCCACACAACATACGAGCCGGAAGCATAAAGTGTAAAGCCTGGGGTGCCTAATGAGTGAGCT
AACTCACATTAATTGCGTTGCGCTCACTGCCCGCTTTCCAGTCGGGAAACCTGTCGTGCCAGCTGCATTA
ATGAATCGGCCAACGCGCGGGGAGAGGCGGTTTGCGTATTGGGCGCTCTTCCGCTTCCTCGCTCACTGAC
TCGCTGCGCTCGGTCGTTCGGCTGCGGCGAGCGGTATCAGCTCACTCAAAGGCGGTAATACGGTTATCCA
CAGAATCAGGGGATAACGCAGGAAAGAACATGTGAGCAAAAGGCCAGCAAAAGGCCAGGAACCGTAAAAA
GGCCGCGTTGCTGGCGTTTTTCCATAGGCTCCGCCCCCCTGACGAGCATCACAAAAATCGACGCTCAAGT
CAGAGGTGGCGAAACCCGACAGGACTATAAAGATACCAGGCGTTTCCCCCTGGAAGCTCCCTCGTGCGCT
CTCCTGTTCCGACCCTGCCGCTTACCGGATACCTGTCCGCCTTTCTCCCTTCGGGAAGCGTGGCGCTTTC
TCATAGCTCACGCTGTAGGTATCTCAGTTCGGTGTAGGTCGTTCGCTCCAAGCTGGGCTGTGTGCACGAA
CCCCCCGTTCAGCCCGACCGCTGCGCCTTATCCGGTAACTATCGTCTTGAGTCCAACCCGGTAAGACACG
ACTTATCGCCACTGGCAGCAGCCACTGGTAACAGGATTAGCAGAGCGAGGTATGTAGGCGGTGCTACAGA
GTTCTTGAAGTGGTGGCCTAACTACGGCTACACTAGAAGAACAGTATTTGGTATCTGCGCTCTGCTGAAG
CCAGTTACCTTCGGAAAAAGAGTTGGTAGCTCTTGATCCGGCAAACAAACCACCGCTGGTAGCGGTGGTT
TTTTTGTTTGCAAGCAGCAGATTACGCGCAGAAAAAAAGGATCTCAAGAAGATCCTTTGATCTTTTCTAC
GGGGTCTGACGCTCAGTGGAACGAAAACTCACGTTAAGGGATTTTGGTCATGAGATTATCAAAAAGGATC
TTCACCTAGATCCTTTTAAATTAAAAATGAAGTTTTAAATCAATCTAAAGTATATATGAGTAAACTTGGT
CTGACAGTTACCAATGCTTAATCAGTGAGGCACCTATCTCAGCGATCTGTCTATTTCGTTCATCCATAGT
TGCCTGACTCCCCGTCGTGTAGATAACTACGATACGGGAGGGCTTACCATCTGGCCCCAGTGCTGCAATG
ATACCGCGAGACCCACGCTCACCGGCTCCAGATTTATCAGCAATAAACCAGCCAGCCGGAAGGGCCGAGC
GCAGAAGTGGTCCTGCAACTTTATCCGCCTCCATCCAGTCTATTAATTGTTGCCGGGAAGCTAGAGTAAG
TAGTTCGCCAGTTAATAGTTTGCGCAACGTTGTTGCCATTGCTACAGGCATCGTGGTGTCACGCTCGTCG
TTTGGTATGGCTTCATTCAGCTCCGGTTCCCAACGATCAAGGCGAGTTACATGATCCCCCATGTTGTGCA
AAAAAGCGGTTAGCTCCTTCGGTCCTCCGATCGTTGTCAGAAGTAAGTTGGCCGCAGTGTTATCACTCAT
GGTTATGGCAGCACTGCATAATTCTCTTACTGTCATGCCATCCGTAAGATGCTTTTCTGTGACTGGTGAG
TACTCAACCAAGTCATTCTGAGAATAGTGTATGCGGCGACCGAGTTGCTCTTGCCCGGCGTCAATACGGG
ATAATACCGCGCCACATAGCAGAACTTTAAAAGTGCTCATCATTGGAAAACGTTCTTCGGGGCGAAAACT
CTCAAGGATCTTACCGCTGTTGAGATCCAGTTCGATGTAACCCACTCGTGCACCCAACTGATCTTCAGCA
TCTTTTACTTTCACCAGCGTTTCTGGGTGAGCAAAAACAGGAAGGCAAAATGCCGCAAAAAAGGGAATAA
GGGCGACACGGAAATGTTGAATACTCATACTCTTCCTTTTTCAATATTATTGAAGCATTTATCAGGGTTA
TTGTCTCATGAGCGGATACATATTTGAATGTATTTAGAAAAATAAACAAATAGGGGTTCCGCGCACATTT
CCCCGAAAAGTGCCACCTGACGTC
