>Addgene plasmid #195848 | HiBiT-FZD10 | depositor partial sequence | sequence record 379776 | CMV forward
ATAAGCAGAGCTCTCTGGCTAACTAGAGAACCACTGCTTACTGGCTTATCGAAATTAATACGACTCACTA
TAGGGAGACCCAAGCTGGCTAGCGTTTAAACTTAAGCTTGCCACCATGCGGCTCTGCATCCCGCAGGTGC
TGTTGGCCTTGTTCCTTTCCATGCTGACAGGGCCGGGAGAAGGCAGCCGGGTGAGCGGCTGGCGGCTGTT
CAAGAAGATTAGCGGATCCATCAGCTCCATGGACATGGAGCGCCCGGGCGACGGCAAATGCCAGCCCATC
GAGATCCCGATGTGCAAGGACATCGGCTACAACATGACTCGTATGCCCAACCTGATGGGCCACGAGAACC
AGCGCGAGGCAGCCATCCAGTTGCACGAGTTCGCGCCGCTGGTGGAGTACGGCTGCCACGGCCACCTCCG
CTTCTTCCTGTGCTCGCTGTACGCGCCGATGTGCACCGAGCAGGTCTCTACCCCCATCCCCGCCTGCCGG
GTCATGTGCGAGCAGGCCCGGCTCAAGTGCTCCCCGATTATGGAGCAGTTCAACTTCAAGTGGCCCGACT
CCCTGGACTGCCGGAAACTCCCCAACAAGAACGACCCCAACTACCTGTGCATGGAGGCGCCCAACAACGG
CTCGGACGAGCCCACCCGGGGCTCGGGCCTGTTCCCGCCGCTGTTCCGGCCGCAGCGGCCCCACAGCGCG
CAGGAGCACCCGCTGAAGGACGGGGGCCCCGGGCGCGGCGGCTGCGACAACCCGGGCAAGTTCCACCACG
TGGAGAAGAGCGCGTCGTGCGCGCCGCTCTGCACGCCCGGCGTGGACGTGTACTGGAGCCGCGAGGACAA
GCGCTTCGCAGTGGTCTGGCTGGCCATCTGGGCGGTGCTGTGCTTCTTCTCCAGCGCCTTCACCGTGCTC
ACCTTCCTCATCGACCCGGCCCGCTTCCGCTACCCCGAGCGCCCCATCATCTTCCTCTCCATGTGCTACT
GCGTCTACTCCGTGGGCTACCTCATCCGCCTCTTCGCCGGCGCCGAGAGCATCGCCTGCGACCGGGACAG
CGGCCAGCTCTATGTCATCCAGGAAGGGACTGGAAGAGCACCGGCTGCACGCTGGTCTTCCTGGTCCTCT
ACTACTTCGGCATGGCCAGCTCGCTGTGGGTGGGTGGTCCTCACGCTCACCTGGGTTCCTGGCCGCCGGA
