>Addgene plasmid #195848 | HiBiT-FZD10 | depositor partial sequence | sequence record 379777 | BGH reverse
TAGGGCCTCTAGATTACACGCAGGTGGGCGACTGGGCAGGGATCTCATATTTCCCGTGGTGAGTTTTCTG
GGGATGCTGGGCTTTTTTGTAAATCCCACCGCTGGTGATCACGCTGGCCGGTTTTCTCCGGCTCTTCTTC
TTTAACCTACGGCTGCACACCTGCTGCCAGGACTGCAGAGTCTTGGAGGTCCAAATCCACATCCCGCTGG
TGATCCCCACCACCAGCAGCATAAAGATCTTCACCATGAAGATCTCCACGGCGGGGATGGAGGCGGCCAT
CAGGCAGTCCAGCGTTTTAGTCTGGTTGTTCATTTTGCACTTGTGCTGCGCCGCCAGGATCTTCCAGTAA
TCCATGTTGAGGCGTTCGTAAAAGTAGCAGGCGATCACACAGGTGGCCGGCACGGTGTACAGCACAGAGA
AGAGCCCGATACGCACCATGAGCTTCTCCAGCTTGTCCGTGTTCTCGCCGCCCGTCTTCATCACCCTCCG
GATGTGGAACAGGGCCACGAAGCCCGAGAGGATGAAGGACGTGCCGATGACCAGGTAGCAGGCCAGGGGA
ATGAGCACGAAGCCGGTGAGCGCGTTGACGTCCATGCTGCCCACGTAGCAGACCCCGGTGAGCTCGTCCC
CCGCCACCCTGCGCATGACCAGGATCAGGATGGTCTTCACCGCCGGGATGGCCCAGGCTGCCAGGTGGAA
GTAGCTGCTGTTGGCTTCGATGGCCTCGTGGCCCCACTTCTTGCCGGCGGCCAGGAACCAGGTGAGCGTG
AGGACCACCCACCACAGCGAGCTGGCCATGCCGAAGTAGTAGAGGACCAGGAAGACCAGCGTGCAGCCGG
TGCTCTCCAGTCCCTCCTGGATGACATAGAGCTGGCCGCTGTCCCGGTCGCAGGCGATGCTCTCGGCGCC
GGCGAAGAGGCGGATGAGGTAGCCCACGGAGTAGACGCAGTAGCACATGGAGAGGAAGATGATGGGGCGC
TCGGGGTAGCGGAAGCGGGCCGGGTCGATGAAGAAGGTGAGCACGGTGAAGGCGCTGGAGAAGAAGCACA
GCACCGCCCAGATGGCCAGCCAGACCACTGCGAAGCGCTTGTCCTCGCGGCTCCAGTAACCGTCCACGCC
GGGCGTGCAAAGCGGC
